>Addgene plasmid #19593 | pCM1.59 | depositor full sequence | sequence record 9227 | Author sequence
CTTTCCTGCGTTATCCCCTGATTCTGTGGATAACCGTATTACCGCCTTTGAGTGAGCTGATACCGCTCGC
CGCAGCCGAACGACCGAGCGCAGCGAGTCAGTGAGCGAGGAAGCGGAAGAGCGCCCAATACGCAAACCGC
CTCTCCCCGCGCGTTGGCCGATTCATTAATGCAGCTGGCACGACAGGTTTCCCGACTGGAAAGCGGGCAG
TGAGCGCAACGCAATTAATACGCGTACCGCTAGCCAGGAAGAGTTTGTAGAAACGCAAAAAGGCCATCCG
TCAGGATGGCCTTCTGCTTAGTTTGATGCCTGGCAGTTTATGGCGGGCGTCCTGCCCGCCACCCTCCGGG
CCGTTGCTTCACAACGTTCAAATCCGCTCCCGGCGGATTTGTCCTACTCAGGAGAGCGTTCACCGACAAA
CAACAGATAAAACGAAAGGCCCAGTCTTCCGACTGAGCCTTTCGTTTTATTTGATGCCTGGCAGTTCCCT
ACTCTCGCGTTAACGCTAGCATGGATGTTTTCCCAGTCACGACGTTGTAAAACGACGGCCAGTCTTAAGC
TCGGGCCCGCGTTAACGCTACCATGGAGCTCCAAATAATGATTTTATTTTGACTGATAGTGACCTGTTCG
TTGCAACAAATTGATAAGCAATGCTTTTTTATAATGCCAACTTTGTATAGAAAAGTTGATTGAGATACAC
AAGTGTTTTTTATTTATTTTCCTGTTTAAATAAATTCGATTCATTTTATAAAACTCTGAATTGAAAGTAT
TCAATTAAATTCTGAAAAGCCTCATGCAAATCAGCGCACGGCTTAATAGGCGTGGCCAATTCCTGCCGTT
TCGCCACCCGTGCGCGCATTTCTGGAACTTAAAGGAACATGTTGCACCGCGACGTATGGGTCTCGCAGCG
ATCGCAAACAGGTATACGGTAAAAGTTTCGAAATTTAGGACTTCACCTCAAAACTTTTTAGAGTTTTATT
TTTTCGATGCTTTTTGGTTGTTTTATATTTCGTTTCATCTAAAAATTTTAGAAATAATTATTTCTATTTG
AATATGACCACTTTCACATTTTCCTCGAATGTTTCATTCCGAAATTCTAGTGAATATTCGTTAGATAAGC
TAGATGAGCGAATCGCCGCAGAGTTTAAGCTTATGTCGTTACGTTATTGAAAAATATATTATTACTAAGT
TTTCTTACAGGTTAACCATCGAAGAATGACAAGTTTGTACAAAAAAGTTGAACGAGAAACGTAAAATGAT
ATAAATATCAATATATTAAATTAGATTTTGCATAAAAAACAGACTACATAATACTGTAAAACACAACATA
TGCAGTCACTATGAATCAACTACTTAGATGGTATTAGTGACCTGTAGAATTCGAGCTCTAGAGCTGCAGG
GCGGCCGCGATATCCCCTATAGTGAGTCGTATTACATGGTCATAGCTGTTTCCTGGCAGCTCTGGCCCGT
GTCTCAAAATCTCTGATGTTACATTGCACAAGATAAAAATATATCATCATGAACAATAAAACTGTCTGCT
TACATAAACAGTAATACAAGGGGTGTTATGAGCCATATTCAACGGGAAACGTCGAGGCCGCGATTAAATT
CCAACATGGATGCTGATTTATATGGGTATAAATGGGCTCGCGATAATGTCGGGCAATCAGGTGCGACAAT
CTATCGCTTGTATGGGAAGCCCGATGCGCCAGAGTTGTTTCTGAAACATGGCAAAGGTAGCGTTGCCAAT
GATGTTACAGATGAGATGGTCAGACTAAACTGGCTGACGGAATTTATGCCTCTTCCGACCATCAAGCATT
TTATCCGTACTCCTGATGATGCATGGTTACTCACCACTGCGATCCCCGGAAAAACAGCATTCCAGGTATT
AGAAGAATATCCTGATTCAGGTGAAAATATTGTTGATGCGCTGGCAGTGTTCCTGCGCCGGTTGCATTCG
ATTCCTGTTTGTAATTGTCCTTTTAACAGCGATCGCGTATTTCGTCTCGCTCAGGCGCAATCACGAATGA
ATAACGGTTTGGTTGATGCGAGTGATTTTGATGACGAGCGTAATGGCTGGCCTGTTGAACAAGTCTGGAA
AGAAATGCATAAACTTTTGCCATTCTCACCGGATTCAGTCGTCACTCATGGTGATTTCTCACTTGATAAC
CTTATTTTTGACGAGGGGAAATTAATAGGTTGTATTGATGTTGGACGAGTCGGAATCGCAGACCGATACC
AGGATCTTGCCATCCTATGGAACTGCCTCGGTGAGTTTTCTCCTTCATTACAGAAACGGCTTTTTCAAAA
ATATGGTATTGATAATCCTGATATGAATAAATTGCAGTTTCATTTGATGCTCGATGAGTTTTTCTAATCA
GAATTGGTTAATTGGTTGTAACACTGGCAGAGCATTACGCTGACTTGACGGGACGGCGCAAGCTCATGAC
CAAAATCCCTTAACGTGAGTTACGCGTCGTTCCACTGAGCGTCAGACCCCGTAGAAAAGATCAAAGGATC
TTCTTGAGATCCTTTTTTTCTGCGCGTAATCTGCTGCTTGCAAACAAAAAAACCACCGCTACCAGCGGTG
GTTTGTTTGCCGGATCAAGAGCTACCAACTCTTTTTCCGAAGGTAACTGGCTTCAGCAGAGCGCAGATAC
CAAATACTGTCCTTCTAGTGTAGCCGTAGTTAGGCCACCACTTCAAGAACTCTGTAGCACCGCCTACATA
CCTCGCTCTGCTAATCCTGTTACCAGTGGCTGCTGCCAGTGGCGATAAGTCGTGTCTTACCGGGTTGGAC
TCAAGACGATAGTTACCGGATAAGGCGCAGCGGTCGGGCTGAACGGGGGGTTCGTGCACACAGCCCAGCT
TGGAGCGAACGACCTACACCGAACTGAGATACCTACAGCGTGAGCATTGAGAAAGCGCCACGCTTCCCGA
AGGGAGAAAGGCGGACAGGTATCCGGTAAGCGGCAGGGTCGGAACAGGAGAGCGCACGAGGGAGCTTCCA
GGGGGAAACGCCTGGTATCTTTATAGTCCTGTCGGGTTTCGCCACCTCTGACTTGAGCGTCGATTTTTGT
GATGCTCGTCAGGGGGGCGGAGCCTATGGAAAAACGCCAGCAACGCGGCCTTTTTACGGTTCCTGGCCTT
TTGCTGGCCTTTTGCTCACATGTT
Features (pLannotate 1.2.2; 10 found; start..end, strand, type, name):
    121..213     +  CDS            lacI (fragment): lac repressor; lacI; The lac repressor binds to the lac operator to inhibit transcription in E. coli. This inhibition can be relieved by adding lactose or isopropyl-β-D-thiogalactopyranoside (IPTG).
    268..295     -  terminator     rrnB T2 terminator: transcription terminator T2 from the E. coli rrnB gene
    427..470     +  terminator     rrnB T1 terminator: Escherichia coli rrnB; transcription terminator T1 from the E. coli rrnB gene
    517..553     -  CDS            lacZα (fragment): LacZα fragment of β-galactosidase; lacZ fragment
    592..677     +  protein_bind   attL1 (fragment): mutant version of attL; recombination site for the Gateway® LR reaction LR Clonase™
    668..688     +  protein_bind   attB4: mutant version of attB; core recombination site for the Gateway® BP reaction BP Clonase™
   1219..1343    +  protein_bind   attR1: mutant version of attR; recombination site for the Gateway® LR reaction LR Clonase™
   1416..1434    -  promoter       T7 promoter: promoter for bacteriophage T7 RNA polymerase
   1568..2377    +  CDS            KanR: aminoglycoside phosphotransferase; aph(3')-Ia; confers resistance to kanamycin in bacteria or G418 (Geneticin®) in eukaryotes
   2524..3112    +  rep_origin     ori: high-copy-number ColE1/pMB1/pBR322/pUC origin of replication
