[The description below was written by a language model from this plasmid's Addgene catalogue record and pLannotate feature annotations shown in this document.]
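Description:
pCM1.59 is a Gateway entry clone that carries the promoter region of the C. elegans gld-1 gene in the pDONR P4-P1R backbone, the donor vector used for the 5′ (promoter) position in multi-fragment Gateway assembly. The 531 bp nematode insert was introduced by a BP recombination, which consumed the attP4 and attP1R sites of the donor vector. In the annotated 3,174 nt depositor sequence the insert lies between about positions 688 and 1219. It is flanked upstream by a site that the automated annotation splits into an attL-type fragment and an attB4 core, consistent with the attL4 site expected in this kind of entry clone, and downstream by attR1. The gld-1 promoter itself is not annotated as a named feature, so its position is inferred from the gap between the recombination sites.

The remaining features are standard donor-vector elements. The rrnB T1 and T2 transcription terminators sit upstream of the recombination cassette and insulate it from read-through transcription in E. coli. A T7 promoter lies beyond attR1, and short lacI and lacZα fragments are backbone remnants with no evident function. Propagation in E. coli relies on a high-copy ColE1/pUC-type origin, with selection through the KanR aminoglycoside phosphotransferase gene.

Although catalogued as a worm expression vector, the plasmid contains no coding sequence, 3′ UTR or worm selection marker, so it is best understood as a building block. Its likely use is in an LR reaction with compatible entry clones supplying an open reading frame and a 3′ element, plus a destination vector, to build transgenes driven by the gld-1 promoter in C. elegans. The record does not name a specific downstream application.
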