Addgene plasmid #19593: pCM1.59
Depositing lab: Geraldine Seydoux. Depositing organization: Johns Hopkins University and School of Medicine.
Backbone
  Vector backbone: PDONRP4P1R
  Backbone size w/o insert (bp): 2645
  Vector type: Worm Expression
Growth in bacteria
  Bacterial resistance: Kanamycin, 50 μg/mL
  Growth temperature: 37°C
  Growth strain: DH5alpha
  Growth instructions: DH5alpha
  Copy number: Unknown
Gene/Insert
  Gene/Insert name: gld-1 prom in PDONRP4P1R
  Species: C. elegans (nematode)
  Insert size (bp): 531
  GenBank ID: CEU20535
  Cloning method: Gateway Cloning; 5′ cloning site attP4 (destroyed during cloning); 3′ cloning site attP1R (destroyed during cloning)
  Sequencing primers: 5′ M13Forward
Terms and licenses: Academic/Nonprofit Terms; Industry Terms: Not Available to Industry
How to cite: pCM1.59 was a gift from Geraldine Seydoux (Addgene plasmid # 19593 ; http://n2t.net/addgene:19593 ; RRID:Addgene_19593)
