>Addgene plasmid #19593 | pCM1.59 | addgene partial sequence | sequence record 25341 | 19593 with pDONR201F (TCGCGTTAACGCTAGCATGGATCTC)
NNNNNNNNNNNTTTNNCTGATAGTGANCTGTTCGTTGCAACAAATTGATAAGCAATGCTTTTTTATAATG
CCAACTTTGTATAGAAAAGTTGATTGAGATACACAAGTGTTTTTTATTTATTTTCCTGTTTAAATAAATT
CGATTCATTTTATAAAACTCTGAATTGAAAGTATTCAATTAAATTCTGAAAAGCCTCATGCAAATCAGCG
CACGGCTTAATAGGCGTGGCCAATTCCTGCCGTTTCGCCACCCGTGCGCGCATTTCTGGAACTTAAAGGA
ACATGTTGCACCGCGACGTATGGGTCTCGCAGCGATCGCAAACAGGTATACGGTAAAAGTTTCGAAATTT
AGGACTTCACCTCAAAACTTTTTAGAGTTTTATTTTTTCGATGCTTTTTGGTTGTTTTATATTTCGTTTC
ATCTAAAAATTTTAGAAATAATTATTTCTATTTGAATATGACCACTTTCACATTTTCCTCGAATGTTTCA
TTCCGAAATTCTAGTGAATATTCGTTAGATAAGCTAGATGAGCGAATCGCCGCAGAGTTTAAGCTTATGT
CGTTACGTTATTGAAAAATATATTATTACTAAGTTTTCTTACAGGTTAACCATCGAAGAATGACAAGTTT
GTACAAAAAAGTTGAACGAGAAACGTAAAATGATATAAATATCAATATATTAAATTAGATTTTGCATAAA
AAACAGACTACATAATACTGTAAAACACAACATATGCAGTCACTATGAACCAACTACT
